>Addgene plasmid #144212 | TFORF2598 | addgene full sequence | sequence record 404094 | Addgene NGS Result
TTAATGTAGTCTTATGCAATACTCTTGTAGTCTTGCAACATGGTAACGATGAGTTAGCAACATGCCTTAC
AAGGAGAGAAAAAGCACCGTGCATGCCGATTGGTGGAAGTAAGGTGGTACGATCGTGCCTTATTAGGAAG
GCAACAGACGGGTCTGACATGGATTGGACGAACCACTGAATTGCCGCATTGCAGAGATATTGTATTTAAG
TGCCTAGCTCGATACATAAACGGGTCTCTCTGGTTAGACCAGATCTGAGCCTGGGAGCTCTCTGGCTAAC
TAGGGAACCCACTGCTTAAGCCTCAATAAAGCTTGCCTTGAGTGCTTCAAGTAGTGTGTGCCCGTCTGTT
GTGTGACTCTGGTAACTAGAGATCCCTCAGACCCTTTTAGTCAGTGTGGAAAATCTCTAGCAGTGGCGCC
CGAACAGGGACTTGAAAGCGAAAGGGAAACCAGAGGAGCTCTCTCGACGCAGGACTCGGCTTGCTGAAGC
GCGCACGGCAAGAGGCGAGGGGCGGCGACTGGTGAGTACGCCAAAAATTTTGACTAGCGGAGGCTAGAAG
GAGAGAGATGGGTGCGAGAGCGTCAGTATTAAGCGGGGGAGAATTAGATCGCGATGGGAAAAAATTCGGT
TAAGGCCAGGGGGAAAGAAAAAATATAAATTAAAACATATAGTATGGGCAAGCAGGGAGCTAGAACGATT
CGCAGTTAATCCTGGCCTGTTAGAAACATCAGAAGGCTGTAGACAAATACTGGGACAGCTACAACCATCC
CTTCAGACAGGATCAGAAGAACTTAGATCATTATATAATACAGTAGCAACCCTCTATTGTGTGCATCAAA
GGATAGAGATAAAAGACACCAAGGAAGCTTTAGACAAGATAGAGGAAGAGCAAAACAAAAGTAAGACCAC
CGCACAGCAAGCGGCCGCTGATCTTCAGACCTGGAGGAGGAGATATGAGGGACAATTGGAGAAGTGAATT
ATATAAATATAAAGTAGTAAAAATTGAACCATTAGGAGTAGCACCCACCAAGGCAAAGAGAAGAGTGGTG
CAGAGAGAAAAAAGAGCAGTGGGAATAGGAGCTTTGTTCCTTGGGTTCTTGGGAGCAGCAGGAAGCACTA
TGGGCGCAGCGTCAATGACGCTGACGGTACAGGCCAGACAATTATTGTCTGGTATAGTGCAGCAGCAGAA
CAATTTGCTGAGGGCTATTGAGGCGCAACAGCATCTGTTGCAACTCACAGTCTGGGGCATCAAGCAGCTC
CAGGCAAGAATCCTGGCTGTGGAAAGATACCTAAAGGATCAACAGCTCCTGGGGATTTGGGGTTGCTCTG
GAAAACTCATTTGCACCACTGCTGTGCCTTGGAATGCTAGTTGGAGTAATAAATCTCTGGAACAGATTTG
GAATCACACGACCTGGATGGAGTGGGACAGAGAAATTAACAATTACACAAGCTTAATACACTCCTTAATT
GAAGAATCGCAAAACCAGCAAGAAAAGAATGAACAAGAATTATTGGAATTAGATAAATGGGCAAGTTTGT
GGAATTGGTTTAACATAACAAATTGGCTGTGGTATATAAAATTATTCATAATGATAGTAGGAGGCTTGGT
AGGTTTAAGAATAGTTTTTGCTGTACTTTCTATAGTGAATAGAGTTAGGCAGGGATATTCACCATTATCG
TTTCAGACCCACCTCCCAACCCCGAGGGGACCCATGCATTGCATCTCAATTAGTCAGCAACCAGGTGTGG
AAAGTCCCCAGGCTCCCCAGCAGGCAGAAGTATGCAAAGCATGCGTCTCAATTAGTCAGCAACCATAGTC
CCGCCCCTAACTCCGCCCATCCCGCCCCTAACTCCGCCCAGTTCCGCCCATTCTCCGCCCCATGGCTGAC
TAATTTTTTTTATTTATGCAGAGGCCGAGGCCGCCTCGGCCTCTGAGCTATTCCAGAAGTAGTGAGGAGG
CTTTTTTGGAGGCCTAGGCTTTTGCAAAAAGCTTTCTAGAGGTACCACCGGAGCTTACCATGACCGAGTA
CAAGCCCACGGTGCGCCTCGCCACCCGCGACGACGTCCCCAGGGCCGTACGCACCCTCGCCGCCGCGTTC
GCCGACTACCCCGCCACGCGCCACACCGTCGATCCGGACCGCCACATCGAGCGGGTCACCGAGCTGCAAG
AACTCTTCCTCACGCGCGTCGGGCTCGACATCGGCAAGGTGTGGGTCGCGGACGACGGCGCCGCCGTGGC
GGTCTGGACCACGCCGGAGAGCGTCGAAGCGGGGGCGGTGTTCGCCGAGATCGGCCCGCGCATGGCCGAG
TTGAGCGGTTCCCGGCTGGCCGCGCAGCAACAGATGGAAGGCCTCCTGGCGCCGCACCGGCCCAAGGAGC
CCGCGTGGTTCCTGGCCACCGTCGGCGTCTCGCCCGACCACCAGGGCAAGGGTCTGGGCAGCGCCGTCGT
GCTCCCCGGAGTGGAGGCGGCCGAGCGCGCCGGGGTGCCCGCCTTCCTGGAGACCTCCGCGCCCCGCAAC
CTCCCCTTCTACGAGCGGCTCGGCTTCACCGTCACCGCCGACGTCGAGGTGCCCGAAGGACCGCGCACCT
GGTGCATGACCCGCAAGCCCGGTGCCAGTTAACGAATTCTAGATCTTGAGACAAATGGCAGTATTCATCC
ACAATTTTAAAAGAAAAGGGGGGATTGGGGGGTACAGTGCAGGGGAAAGAATAGTAGACATAATAGCAAC
AGACATACAAACTAAAGAATTACAAAAACAAATTACAAAAATTCAAAATTTTCGGGTTTATTACAGGGAC
AGCAGAGATCCACTTTGGCGCCGGCTCGAGGCCTGCAGGTGCAAAGATGGATAAAGTTTTAAACAGAGAG
GAATCTTTGCAGCTAATGGACCTTCTAGGTCTTGAAAGGAGTGGGAATTGGCTCCGGTGCCCGTCAGTGG
GCAGAGCGCACATCGCCCACAGTCCCCGAGAAGTTGGGGGGAGGGGTCGGCAATTGAACCGGTGCCTAGA
GAAGGTGGCGCGGGGTAAACTGGGAAAGTGATGTCGTGTACTGGCTCCGCCTTTTTCCCGAGGGTGGGGG
AGAACCGTATATAAGTGCAGTAGTCGCCGTGAACGTTCTTTTTCGCAACGGGTTTGCCGCCAGAACACAG
GTAAGTGCCGTGTGTGGTTCCCGCGGGCCTGGCCTCTTTACGGGTTATGGCCCTTGCGTGCCTTGAATTA
CTTCCACCTGGCTGCAGTACGTGATTCTTGATCCCGAGCTTCGGGTTGGAAGTGGGTGGGAGAGTTCGAG
GCCTTGCGCTTAAGGAGCCCCTTCGCCTCGTGCTTGAGTTGAGGCCTGGCCTGGGCGCTGGGGCCGCCGC
GTGCGAATCTGGTGGCACCTTCGCGCCTGTCTCGCTGCTTTCGATAAGTCTCTAGCCATTTAAAATTTTT
GATGACCTGCTGCGACGCTTTTTTTCTGGCAAGATAGTCTTGTAAATGCGGGCCAAGATCTGCACACTGG
TATTTCGGTTTTTGGGGCCGCGGGCGGCGACGGGGCCCGTGCGTCCCAGCGCACATGTTCGGCGAGGCGG
GGCCTGCGAGCGCGGCCACCGAGAATCGGACGGGGGTAGTCTCAAGCTGGCCGGCCTGCTCTGGTGCCTG
GCCTCGCGCCGCCGTGTATCGCCCCGCCCTGGGCGGCAAGGCTGGCCCGGTCGGCACCAGTTGCGTGAGC
GGAAAGATGGCCGCTTCCCGGCCCTGCTGCAGGGAGCTCAAAATGGAGGACGCGGCGCTCGGGAGAGCGG
GCGGGTGAGTCACCCACACAAAGGAAAAGGGCCTTTCCGTCCTCAGCCGTCGCTTCATGTGACTCCACGG
AGTACCGGGCGCCGTCCAGGCACCTCGATTAGTTCTCGAGCTTTTGGAGTACGTCGTCTTTAGGTTGGGG
GGAGGGGTTTTATGCGATGGAGTTTCCCCACACTGAGTGGGTGGAGACTGAAGTTAGGCCAGCTTGGCAC
TTGATGTAATTCTCCTTGGAATTTGCCCTTTTTGAGTTTGGATCTTGGTTCATTCTCAAGCCTCAGACAG
TGGTTCAAAGTTTTTTTCTTCCATTTCAGGTGTCGTGAGGCTAGCACCGCCACCATGATGTATTTTGTGA
TCGCAGCGATGAAAGCTCAAATTGAAATTATTCCATGCAAGATCTGTGGAGACAAATCATCAGGAATCCA
TTATGGTGTCATTACATGTGAAGGCTGCAAGGGCTTTTTCAGGAGAAGTCAGCAAAGCAATGCCACCTAC
TCCTGTCCTCGTCAGAAGAACTGTTTGATTGATCGAACCAGTAGAAACCGCTGCCAACACTGTCGATTAC
AGAAATGCCTTGCCGTAGGGATGTCTCGAGATGCTGTAAAATTTGGCCGAATGTCAAAAAAGCAGAGAGA
CAGCTTGTATGCAGAAGTACAGAAACACCGGATGCAGCAGCAGCAGCGCGACCACCAGCAGCAGCCTGGA
GAGGCTGAGCCGCTGACGCCCACCTACAACATCTCGGCCAACGGGCTGACGGAACTTCACGACGACCTCA
GTAACTACATTGACGGGCACACCCCTGAGGGGAGTAAGGCAGACTCCGCCGTCAGCAGCTTCTACCTGGA
CATACAGCCTTCCCCAGACCAGTCAGGTCTTGATATCAATGGAATCAAACCAGAACCAATATGTGACTAC
ACACCAGCATCAGGCTTCTTTCCCTACTGTTCGTTCACCAACGGCGAGACTTCCCCAACTGTGTCCATGG
CAGAATTAGAACACCTTGCACAGAATATATCTAAATCGCATCTGGAAACCTGCCAATACTTGAGAGAAGA
GCTCCAGCAGATAACGTGGCAGACCTTTTTACAGGAAGAAATTGAGAACTATCAAAACAAGCAGCGGGAG
GTGATGTGGCAATTGTGTGCCATCAAAATTACAGAAGCTATACAGTATGTGGTGGAGTTTGCCAAACGCA
TTGATGGATTTATGGAACTGTGTCAAAATGATCAAATTGTGCTTCTAAAAGCAGGTTCTCTAGAGGTGGT
GTTTATCAGAATGTGCCGTGCCTTTGACTCTCAGAACAACACCGTGTACTTTGATGGGAAGTATGCCAGC
CCCGACGTCTTCAAATCCTTAGGTTGTGAAGACTTTATTAGCTTTGTGTTTGAATTTGGAAAGAGTTTAT
GTTCTATGCACCTGACTGAAGATGAAATTGCATTATTTTCTGCATTTGTACTGATGTCAGCAGATCGCTC
ATGGCTGCAAGAAAAGGTAAAAATTGAAAAACTGCAACAGAAAATTCAGCTAGCTCTTCAACACGTCCTA
CAGAAGAATCACCGAGAAGATGGAATACTAACAAAGTTAATATGCAAGGTGTCTACCTTAAGAGCCTTAT
GTGGACGACATACAGAAAAGCTAATGGCATTTAAAGCAATATACCCAGACATTGTGCGACTTCATTTTCC
TCCATTATACAAGGAGTTGTTCACTTCAGAATTTGAGCCAGCAATGCAAATTGATGGGTAGTAATGAACT
AGTCCGTAACTTGAAAGTATTTCGATTTCTTGGCTTTATATATCTTGTGGAAAGGACGAGACATAAGTAG
GTACTCAATACTTACGCGTTAAGTCGACAATCAACCTCTGGATTACAAAATTTGTGAAAGATTGACTGGT
ATTCTTAACTATGTTGCTCCTTTTACGCTATGTGGATACGCTGCTTTAATGCCTTTGTATCATGCTATTG
CTTCCCGTATGGCTTTCATTTTCTCCTCCTTGTATAAATCCTGGTTGCTGTCTCTTTATGAGGAGTTGTG
GCCCGTTGTCAGGCAACGTGGCGTGGTGTGCACTGTGTTTGCTGACGCAACCCCCACTGGTTGGGGCATT
GCCACCACCTGTCAGCTCCTTTCCGGGACTTTCGCTTTCCCCCTCCCTATTGCCACGGCGGAACTCATCG
CCGCCTGCCTTGCCCGCTGCTGGACAGGGGCTCGGCTGTTGGGCACTGACAATTCCGTGGTGTTGTCGGG
GAAATCATCGTCCTTTCCTTGGCTGCTCGCCTGTGTTGCCACCTGGATTCTGCGCGGGACGTCCTTCTGC
TACGTCCCTTCGGCCCTCAATCCAGCGGACCTTCCTTCCCGCGGCCTGCTGCCGGCTCTGCGGCCTCTTC
CGCGTCTTCGCCTTCGCCCTCAGACGAGTCGGATCTCCCTTTGGGCCGCCTCCCCGCGTCGACTTTAAGA
CCAATGACTTACAAGGCAGCTGTAGATCTTAGCCACTTTTTAAAAGAAAAGGGGGGACTGGAAGGGCTAA
TTCACTCCCAACGAAGACAAGATCTGCTTTTTGCTTGTACTGGGTCTCTCTGGTTAGACCAGATCTGAGC
CTGGGAGCTCTCTGGCTAACTAGGGAACCCACTGCTTAAGCCTCAATAAAGCTTGCCTTGAGTGCTTCAA
GTAGTGTGTGCCCGTCTGTTGTGTGACTCTGGTAACTAGAGATCCCTCAGACCCTTTTAGTCAGTGTGGA
AAATCTCTAGCAGTACGTATAGTAGTTCATGTCATCTTATTATTCAGTATTTATAACTTGCAAAGAAATG
AATATCAGAGAGTGAGAGGAACTTGTTTATTGCAGCTTATAATGGTTACAAATAAAGCAATAGCATCACA
AATTTCACAAATAAAGCATTTTTTTCACTGCATTCTAGTTGTGGTTTGTCCAAACTCATCAATGTATCTT
ATCATGTCTGGCTCTAGCTATCCCGCCCCTAACTCCGCCCATCCCGCCCCTAACTCCGCCCAGTTCCGCC
CATTCTCCGCCCCATGGCTGACTAATTTTTTTTATTTATGCAGAGGCCGAGGCCGCCTCGGCCTCTGAGC
TATTCCAGAAGTAGTGAGGAGGCTTTTTTGGAGGCCTAGGGACGTACCCAATTCGCCCTATAGTGAGTCG
TATTACGCGCGCTCACTGGCCGTCGTTTTACAACGTCGTGACTGGGAAAACCCTGGCGTTACCCAACTTA
ATCGCCTTGCAGCACATCCCCCTTTCGCCAGCTGGCGTAATAGCGAAGAGGCCCGCACCGATCGCCCTTC
CCAACAGTTGCGCAGCCTGAATGGCGAATGGG
[124 nt withheld, positions 7103-7226]
C
[91 nt withheld, positions 7228-7318]
A
[49 nt withheld, positions 7320-7368]
CCTTTGACGTTGGAGTCCACGTTCTTT
[37 nt withheld, positions 7396-7432]
ACCCTATCTCGGTCTATTCTTTTGATTTATAAGGGATTTTGCCGATTTCGGCCTATTGGTTAAAAAATGA
GCTGATTTAACAAAAATTTAACGCGAATTTTAACAAAATATTAACGCTTACAATTTAGGTGGCACTTTTC
GGGGAAATGTGCGCGGAACCCCTATTTGTTTATTTTTCTAAATACATTCAAATATGTATCCGCTCATGAG
ACAATAACCCTGATAAATGCTTCAATAATATTGAAAAAGGAAGAGTATGAGTATTCAACATTTCCGTGTC
GCCCTTATTCCCTTTTTTGCGGCATTTTGCCTTCCTGTTTTTGCTCACCCAGAAACGCTGGTGAAAGTAA
AAGATGCTGAAGATCAGTTGGGTGCACGAGTGGGTTACATCGAACTGGATCTCAACAGCGGTAAGATCCT
TGAGAGTTTTCGCCCCGAAGAACGTTTTCCAATGATGAGCACTTTTAAAGTTCTGCTATGTGGCGCGGTA
TTATCCCGTATTGACGCCGGGCAAGAGCAACTCGGTCGCCGCATACACTATTCTCAGAATGACTTGGTTG
AGTACTCACCAGTCACAGAAAAGCATCTTACGGATGGCATGACAGTAAGAGAATTATGCAGTGCTGCCAT
AACCATGAGTGATAACACTGCGGCCAACTTACTTCTGACAACGATCGGAGGACCGAAGGAGCTAACCGCT
TTTTTGCACAACATGGGGGATCATGTAACTCGCCTTGATCGTTGGGAACCGGAGCTGAATGAAGCCATAC
CAAACGACGAGCGTGACACCACGATGCCTGTAGCAATGGCAACAACGTTGCGCAAACTATTAACTGGCGA
ACTACTTACTCTAGCTTCCCGGCAACAATTAATAGACTGGATGGAGGCGGATAAAGTTGCAGGACCACTT
CTGCGCTCGGCCCTTCCGGCTGGCTGGTTTATTGCTGATAAATCTGGAGCCGGTGAGCGTGGGTCTCGCG
GTATCATTGCAGCACTGGGGCCAGATGGTAAGCCCTCCCGTATCGTAGTTATCTACACGACGGGGAGTCA
GGCAACTATGGATGAACGAAATAGACAGATCGCTGAGATAGGTGCCTCACTGATTAAGCATTGGTAACTG
TCAGACCAAGTTTACTCATATATACTTTAGATTGATTTAAAACTTCATTTTTAATTTAAAAGGATCTAGG
TGAAGATCCTTTTTGATAATCTCATGACCAAAATCCCTTAACGTGAGTTTTCGTTCCACTGAGCGTCAGA
CCCCGTAGAAAAGATCAAAGGATCTTCTTGAGATCCTTTTTTTCTGCGCGTAATCTGCTGCTTGCAAACA
AAAAAACCACCGCTACCAGCGGTGGTTTGTTTGCCGGATCAAGAGCTACCAACTCTTTTTCCGAAGGTAA
CTGGCTTCAGCAGAGCGCAGATACCAAATACTGTTCTTCTAGTGTAGCCGTAGTTAGGCCACCACTTCAA
GAACTCTGTAGCACCGCCTACATACCTCGCTCTGCTAATCCTGTTACCAGTGGCTGCTGCCAGTGGCGAT
AAGTCGTGTCTTACCGGGTTGGACTCAAGACGATAGTTACCGGATAAGGCGCAGCGGTCGGGCTGAACGG
GGGGTTCGTGCACACAGCCCAGCTTGGAGCGAACGACCTACACCGAACTGAGATACCTACAGCGTGAGCT
ATGAGAAAGCGCCACGCTTCCCGAAGGGAGAAAGGCGGACAGGTATCCGGTAAGCGGCAGGGTCGGAACA
GGAGAGCGCACGAGGGAGCTTCCAGGGGGAAACGCCTGGTATCTTTATAGTCCTGTCGGGTTTCGCCACC
TCTGACTTGAGCGTCGATTTTTGTGATGCTCGTCAGGGGGGCGGAGCCTATGGAAAAACGCCAGCAACGC
GGCCTTTTTACGGTTCCTGGCCTTTTGCTGGCCTTTTGCTCACATGTTCTTTCCTGCGTTATCCCCTGAT
TCTGTGGATAACCGTATTACCGCCTTTGAGTGAGCTGATACCGCTCGCCGCAGCCGAACGACCGAGCGCA
GCGAGTCAGTGAGCGAGGAAGCGGAAGAGCGCCCAATACGCAAACCGCCTCTCCCCGCGCGTTGGCCGAT
TCATTAATGCAGCTGGCACGACAGGTTTCCCGACTGGAAAGCGGGCAGTGAGCGCAACGCAATTAATGTG
AGTTAGCTCACTCATTAGGCACCCCAGGCTTTACACTTTATGCTTCCGGCTCGTATGTTGTGTGGAATTG
TGAGCGGATAACAATTTCACACAGGAAACAGCTATGACCATGATTACGCCAAGCGCGCAATTAACCCTCA
CTAAAGGGAACAAAAGCTGGAGCTGCAAGC
Features (pLannotate 1.2.2; 31 found; start..end, strand, type, name):
      5..231     +  promoter       RSV promoter: Rous sarcoma virus enhancer/promoter
    232..412     +  LTR            5' LTR (truncated): truncated 5' long terminal repeat (LTR) from HIV-1
    459..584     +  misc_feature   HIV-1 Ψ: packaging signal of human immunodeficiency virus type 1
    568..931     +  CDS            HIV-1 gag (fragment): gag protein from human immunodeficiency virus 1; gag
   1077..1310    +  misc_feature   RRE: The Rev response element (RRE) of HIV-1 allows for Rev-dependent mRNA export from the nucleus to the cytoplasm.
   1687..1713    +  CDS            Rev (fragment): human immunodeficiency virus 1 (HIV-1) Rev protein; rev; enhances nuclear export of unspliced and incompletely spliced viral mRNAs
   1720..1743    +  promoter       SV40 promoter (fragment): SV40 early promoter
   1744..1815    +  promoter       SV40 promoter (fragment): SV40 enhancer and early promoter
   1839..1974    +  rep_origin     SV40 ori: SV40 origin of replication
   2020..2616    +  CDS            PuroR (fragment): puromycin N-acetyltransferase; pac from Streptomyces; confers resistance to puromycin
   2665..2782    +  misc_feature   cPPT/CTS: central polypurine tract and central termination sequence of HIV-1
   2847..2913    +  CDS            small t antigen (fragment): SV40 (simian virus 40) small t antigen
   2920..4098    +  promoter       EF-1α promoter: strong constitutive promoter for human elongation factor EF-1α
   4115..5518    +  CDS            roraa: RORAA_DANRE - Also known as rora2 From Danio rerio (Zebrafish) (Brachydanio rerio).
   5534..5587    +  promoter       U6 promoter (fragment): RNA polymerase III promoter for human U6 snRNA
   5629..6217    +  misc_feature   WPRE: woodchuck hepatitis virus posttranscriptional regulatory element
   6268..6287    +  misc_feature   cPPT/CTS (fragment): central polypurine tract and central termination sequence of HIV-1
   6289..6522    +  LTR            3' LTR (ΔU3): self-inactivating 3' long terminal repeat (LTR) from HIV-1
   6600..6721    +  polyA_signal   SV40 poly(A) signal: SV40 polyadenylation signal
   6761..6896    +  rep_origin     SV40 ori: SV40 origin of replication
   6917..6935    -  promoter       T7 promoter: promoter for bacteriophage T7 RNA polymerase
   6943..7098    +  CDS            lacZα (fragment): LacZα fragment of β-galactosidase; lacZ fragment
   7103..7531    +  rep_origin     f1 ori (sequence partly withheld): f1 bacteriophage origin of replication; arrow indicates direction of (+) strand synthesis
   7584..7688    +  promoter       AmpR promoter: bla
   7689..8549    +  CDS            AmpR: β-lactamase; bla; confers resistance to ampicillin, carbenicillin, and related antibiotics
   8720..9308    +  rep_origin     ori: high-copy-number ColE1/pMB1/pBR322/pUC origin of replication
   9491..9583    +  CDS            lacI (fragment): lac repressor; lacI; The lac repressor binds to the lac operator to inhibit transcription in E. coli. This inhibition can be relieved by adding lactose or isopropyl-β-D-thiogalactopyranoside (IPTG).
   9596..9617    +  protein_bind   CAP binding site: CAP binding activates transcription in the presence of cAMP. E. coli catabolite activator protein
   9632..9662    +  promoter       lac promoter: promoter for the E. coli lac operon
   9670..9686    +  protein_bind   lac operator: The lac repressor binds to the lac operator to inhibit transcription in E. coli. This inhibition can be relieved by adding lactose or isopropyl-β-D-thiogalactopyranoside (IPTG). lac repressor encoded by lacI
   9731..9749    +  promoter       T3 promoter: promoter for bacteriophage T3 RNA polymerase
