[The description below was written by a language model from this plasmid's Addgene catalogue record and pLannotate feature annotations shown in this document.]
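Description:
TFORF2598 is a third-generation-style, self-inactivating lentiviral expression plasmid built on the pLX_TRC317 backbone. It belongs to a barcoded library of transcription factor open reading frames designed for pooled overexpression screens in mammalian cells. It is maintained in E. coli through a high-copy ColE1/pUC-type origin and an ampicillin resistance gene, and it also carries an f1 origin and remnants of a lac/lacZα cloning region flanked by T7 and T3 promoters. The depositor notes that the plasmid can recombine, as is common for vectors with repeated LTR sequences.

The viral genome is transcribed from an RSV promoter fused to a truncated HIV-1 5' LTR. It includes the Ψ packaging signal with a gag fragment, the RRE for Rev-dependent nuclear export, a cPPT/CTS element, WPRE to boost transcript stability and expression, and a ΔU3 3' LTR followed by an SV40 polyadenylation signal.

Two expression units sit within this frame. An SV40 early promoter drives puromycin N-acetyltransferase for selection of transduced cells, and a strong constitutive EF-1α promoter drives the insert, human RORA (a nuclear receptor also known as NR1F1), recorded as about 1.5 kb. The automated annotation labels this coding region as the zebrafish orthologue roraa, which probably reflects a homology match rather than the true source, since the catalogue lists the synthesized ORF as human.

The 24-bp barcode described in the record is not annotated as a feature. Its location is therefore not stated, though a short U6 promoter fragment lies between the ORF and WPRE. The barcode allows the transcription factor to be identified by sequencing in pooled screens, such as directed differentiation studies.
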