Addgene plasmid #144212: TFORF2598
Purpose: Lentiviral vector for overexpressing transcription factor ORFs with unique 24-bp barcodes. Barcodes facilitate identification of transcription factors in pooled screens.
Depositing lab: Feng Zhang. Depositing organization: Broad Institute. Publication: A transcription factor atlas of directed differentiation. Joung J, Ma S, Tay T, Geiger-Schuller KR, Kirchgatterer PC, Verdine VK, Guo B, Arias-Garcia MA, Allen WE, Singh A, Kuksenko O, Abudayyeh OO, Gootenberg JS, Fu Z, Macrae RK, Buenrostro JD, Regev A, Zhang F. Cell. 2023 Jan 5;186(1):209-229.e26. doi: 10.1016/j.cell.2022.11.026. PubMed 36608654.
Backbone
  Vector backbone: pLX_TRC317
  Backbone manufacturer: Broad Institute Genetic Perturbation Platform
  Backbone size w/o insert (bp): 8264
  Vector type: Mammalian Expression, Lentiviral
  Selectable markers: Puromycin
Growth in bacteria
  Bacterial resistance: Ampicillin, 100 μg/mL
  Growth temperature: 37°C
  Growth strain: NEB Stable
  Copy number: High Copy
Gene/Insert
  Gene/Insert name: RORA
  Species: H. sapiens (human)
  Insert size (bp): 1508
  Entrez Gene: RORA (a.k.a. IDDECA, NR1F1, ROR1, ROR2, ROR3, RORa1, RORalpha, RZR-ALPHA, RZRA)
  Promoter: EF1a
  Cloning method: Unknown
  Sequencing primers: 5′ GGGTGGAGACTGAAGTTAGGCCAG; 3′ CACATAGCGTAAAAGGAGCAACATAG
Terms and licenses: Academic/Nonprofit Terms; Industry Terms: Not Available to Industry
Depositor comments: NM_134262,ENST00000449337 . The transcription factor ORF portion of this plasmid was synthesized by Genewiz. Please test multiple small colonies in case of plasmid recombination. To make this collection available in a timely manner, a portion of this collection was not fully sequenced by Addgene. If an Addgene verified full plasmid sequence is not available, please contact us prior to placing an order to request the full sequence.
How to cite: TFORF2598 was a gift from Feng Zhang (Addgene plasmid # 144212 ; http://n2t.net/addgene:144212 ; RRID:Addgene_144212)
