>Addgene plasmid #144212 | TFORF2598 | depositor partial sequence | sequence record 284751 | Insert
ACCGCCACCATGATGTATTTTGTGATCGCAGCGATGAAAGCTCAAATTGAAATTATTCCATGCAAGATCT
GTGGAGACAAATCATCAGGAATCCATTATGGTGTCATTACATGTGAAGGCTGCAAGGGCTTTTTCAGGAG
AAGTCAGCAAAGCAATGCCACCTACTCCTGTCCTCGTCAGAAGAACTGTTTGATTGATCGAACCAGTAGA
AACCGCTGCCAACACTGTCGATTACAGAAATGCCTTGCCGTAGGGATGTCTCGAGATGCTGTAAAATTTG
GCCGAATGTCAAAAAAGCAGAGAGACAGCTTGTATGCAGAAGTACAGAAACACCGGATGCAGCAGCAGCA
GCGCGACCACCAGCAGCAGCCTGGAGAGGCTGAGCCGCTGACGCCCACCTACAACATCTCGGCCAACGGG
CTGACGGAACTTCACGACGACCTCAGTAACTACATTGACGGGCACACCCCTGAGGGGAGTAAGGCAGACT
CCGCCGTCAGCAGCTTCTACCTGGACATACAGCCTTCCCCAGACCAGTCAGGTCTTGATATCAATGGAAT
CAAACCAGAACCAATATGTGACTACACACCAGCATCAGGCTTCTTTCCCTACTGTTCGTTCACCAACGGC
GAGACTTCCCCAACTGTGTCCATGGCAGAATTAGAACACCTTGCACAGAATATATCTAAATCGCATCTGG
AAACCTGCCAATACTTGAGAGAAGAGCTCCAGCAGATAACGTGGCAGACCTTTTTACAGGAAGAAATTGA
GAACTATCAAAACAAGCAGCGGGAGGTGATGTGGCAATTGTGTGCCATCAAAATTACAGAAGCTATACAG
TATGTGGTGGAGTTTGCCAAACGCATTGATGGATTTATGGAACTGTGTCAAAATGATCAAATTGTGCTTC
TAAAAGCAGGTTCTCTAGAGGTGGTGTTTATCAGAATGTGCCGTGCCTTTGACTCTCAGAACAACACCGT
GTACTTTGATGGGAAGTATGCCAGCCCCGACGTCTTCAAATCCTTAGGTTGTGAAGACTTTATTAGCTTT
GTGTTTGAATTTGGAAAGAGTTTATGTTCTATGCACCTGACTGAAGATGAAATTGCATTATTTTCTGCAT
TTGTACTGATGTCAGCAGATCGCTCATGGCTGCAAGAAAAGGTAAAAATTGAAAAACTGCAACAGAAAAT
TCAGCTAGCTCTTCAACACGTCCTACAGAAGAATCACCGAGAAGATGGAATACTAACAAAGTTAATATGC
AAGGTGTCTACCTTAAGAGCCTTATGTGGACGACATACAGAAAAGCTAATGGCATTTAAAGCAATATACC
CAGACATTGTGCGACTTCATTTTCCTCCATTATACAAGGAGTTGTTCACTTCAGAATTTGAGCCAGCAAT
GCAAATTGATGGGTAGTAATGAACTAGTCCGTAACTTGAAAGTATTTCGATTTCTTGGCTTTATATATCT
TGTGGAAAGGACGAGACATAAGTAGGTACTCAATACTT
