>Addgene plasmid #144212 | TFORF2598 | depositor partial sequence | sequence record 284752 | Barcode
GACATAAGTAGGTACTCAATACTT
